>Addgene plasmid #233875 | pXD80ENSF27-Pct3-(+)-Eldh2(nHis6)(GpDSM19378) | addgene full sequence | sequence record 463816 | Addgene NGS Result
GGCGGGCTGGCCGGCCTTCTAAAACAATTCATCCAGTAAAATATAATATTTTATTTTCTCCCAATCAGGC
TTGATCCCCAGTAAGTCAAAAAATAGCTCGACATACTGTTCTTCCCCGATATCCTCCCTGATCGACCGGA
CGCAGAAGGCAATGTCATACCACTTGTCCGCCCTGCCGCTTCTCCCAAGATCAATAAAGCCACTTACTTT
GCCATCTTTCACAAAGATGTTGCTGTCTCCCAGGTCGCCGTGGGAAAAGACAAGTTCCTCTTCGGGCTTT
TCCGTCTTTAAAAAATCATACAGCTCGCGCGGATCTTTAAATGGAGTGTCTTCTTCCCAGTTTTCGCAAT
CCACATCGGCCAGATCGTTATTCAGTAAGTAATCCAATTCGGCTAAGCGGCTGTCTAAGCTATTCGTATA
GGGACAATCCGATATGTCGATGGAGTGAAAGAGCCTGATGCACTCCGCATACAGCTCGATAATCTTTTCA
GGGCTTTGTTCATCTTCATACTCTTCCGAGCAAAGGACGCCATCGGCCTCACTCATGAGCAGATTGCTCC
AGCCATCATGCCGTTCAAAGTGCAGGACCTTTGGAACAGGCAGCTTTCCTTCCAGCCATAGCATCATGTC
CTTTTCCCGTTCCACATCATAGGTGGTCCCTTTATACCGGCTGTCCGTCATTTTTAAATATAGGTTTTCA
TTTTCTCCCACCAGCTTATATACCTTAGCAGGAGACATTCCTTCCGTATCTTTTACGCAGCGGTATTTTT
CGATCAGTTTTTTCAATTCCGGTGATATTCTCATTTTAGCCATGATGTTTAACTTTGTTTTAGGGCGACT
GCCCTGCTGCGTAACATCGTTGCTGCTCCATAACATCAAACATCGACCCACGGCGTAACGCGCTTGCTGC
TTGGATGCCCGAGGCATAGACTGTACCCCAAAAAAACAGTCATAACAAGCCATGAAAACCGCCACTGCGC
CGTTACCACCGCTGCGTTCGGTCAAGGTTCTGGACCAGTTGCGTGAGCGCATACGCTACTTGCATTACAG
CTTACGAACCGAACAGGCTTATGTCCACTGGGTTCGTGCCTTCATCCGTTTCCACGGTGTGCGTCACCCG
GCAACCTTGGGCAGCAGCGAAGTCGAGGCATTTCTGTCCTGGCTGGCGAACGAGCGCAAGGTTTCGGTCT
CCACGCATTCGAAACCGGTATCCCGCCGCCGCCGCCGGATACCGGTTTCGAATTGAGATTGCCACCTGAC
GTCTAAGAAACCATTATTATCATGACATTAACCTATAAAAATAGGCGTATCACGAGGCCCTTTCGTCTTC
AAGGCGAAAAAACCCCGCCGAAGCGGGGTTTTTTGCGAAATATAATGACCCTCTTGATAACCCAAGAGGG
CATTTTTTAGGAACGGTTATTTGATTATTAATCCGGCGGCAACTGAAACGATTCGGATCCTGTATTACTA
TTCTGAATTCGCGGCCGCTTCTAGATCTAGCGCTTGAATTTCGCGTACCGCTCTCGCGCAATTTCGAGTG
TCGAGTTCCTGACACGCTCAAAGCGTTCTTTGTCCTTCTGCCATAGGCTACGAACAGCAAGCCCACGCAC
CGAATTGAATATCAACCAAAGGATATCTTCTGCATCATCACGCGAAAGACCACGGCTCACCAGAACACCA
AGCCACATATCCTCGACGACAAACCGATTCCTCTCTACCGTGCGCTGAATACCCTCGCGTAACGCTGGGT
CCCGGTCGGCAGCCACAATCAAATCAAGGCTGATAGAGAAGTCATCGTCGAGGAAAAATTCGGCGGCGTC
GTCCAGCATTTGCTGGATGACGTCATCCTCTGGCTTCAATTTCGCTAATCGAGCCCGACTGCGTTCGGTG
ATCTGTTCGTAAAGCCATTCAAAAGTGGCAAGCAGAAGCTCAAGCTTTGTCGGGAAATGATGGCTCTGCG
CTCCTCTGGAGACACCAGCAGCACCGGGCACATCTGCGATCCGGAATCCCGCGTAACCTTTTTCCCGTAA
AACCCCCAGGGCCGCTGCAATCAACTTGCCCTGGGTCTCCATTGCGCGCTCTGCCTGTGTTCTTCTCTTT
GGACTCATGATCACCAGCGACCTGCTTTCGTTCGTCCGGGCATCACCCGGGTTACTATCTAGTATCAATA
ACTAGATTATTGGTTGAAACGTACTATGTCAAGCAGTTCTAAAGATTGACTCCAAACGGTCGCCTTGCTA
TGCTCGTTTCGTTTCCTCCGCACGCGCGCGAAAGGCTCCTTCACGGAGCCAATGTACGCAAAAAACCCCG
CTTCAGCGGGGTTTTTTCGCCAAAAAAAACCCCGCCCTGTCAGGGGCGGGGTTTTTTTTTTTAGGGCCCT
ACTGACTGTGAGCCCGCTCGATCAACGGATCGGTAAAATACGGGCGAAAAAGAGAATCCCGAGCTTTTTT
GTTGCCGCATAGCGTATAGTAAGCATGTGCCCTCGAGGTGAGGGCGAGTGTTGCGGCCAGTAACAAACAG
ACAATCTGGTCTGTTTGTATTATGCAGCACACAGTGTTACCTCCTCGGGGACGAGGAGAGGAAAGAGGAT
TTAAAAATGCATCACCATCACCATCACGACTACGACATCCCGACTACCGATCAGGCCAATAGCTACTACG
AGGCCCATAAGGGCGAGGTGGAGTGGCGCGACGGCGACTACACGGTGACGCGCACGACGGTGTGGTCGGG
GCCCGGTTGCCACGACGGCTGCGGCGTGCTGTACTACACGAAGGACGGCAAGCTGGAGAAGGTGGAGGGC
GACCCCGACTGCCCCTTCAACCAGGGCACGCTGTGCATGCGCTGCCTGGAGATGCCCGAAGCCGTGAACC
ATCCCGACCGGCCGACCGGTCCGCTCAAGCGGGCGGGCGAGCGCGGCGAGAACAAGTGGGAGTCCGTCAC
CTGGGACGAGGCCTACGACATTATCGAGGAGAAGGTGCGCGCCATCTGGAAGGACTACGGCGCCGAGTCC
ATCGCGTGCATGATCGGCACCGGTCGCAACAACTGCTGGCAGATCCCGTACCTGTGCTATGCGGCGTTCG
GCTCGCCGAACTTCTGCCTGGGATTCCTCTCGGGCGAGTCGTGCTTCCAGCCACGCTCGGCGGCCATGGC
CTCCATGAACGGCGACTTCCTCATCGCCGACATGTCACAGCAGTTCGAGAGCCGCTACGACACCGAGAAC
ACCGAGTGGGTTCCGCCTGAGATGATCGTGGTCTGGGGGTGCAACCCCATCGCCTCGAACTCCGACAACT
TCTACGGAGGCTGGGTCGTCGACTGCATGCAGCGCGGCAGCCGGTTGATCACCGTCGACCCGTCGCTCAC
CTGGTTGGCGGCCCGTTCCGACTATTGGCTGCGCCTGCGCCCCGGCACCGACGGCGCGCTCGCCCTGGCC
ATGCTCAACGTCATCATCTCCGAGGACCTCTACGACCGCGAGTTCGTCGAGAAGTGGTGCTACGGCTTCG
ACGAGCTTGCCGAGCGCGTCAAGGAATGGACGCCGGAGCGGGCGGAGGCGGTGTGCTGGGTTCCGAAGGA
CACCATAATCGGGGCGGCGCGCGCCTACGCGAAGGCCAAGCCCGCCACCATCCACTGGGGCCTGCCCATT
GACCAGGCGGTTGTCGGCATCCCCACGGCGCAGGCCATCAACGCGCTGTGGGCCGTCACCGGCAACACGG
ACGTGCCGGGCGGCAACATCATCATCCGCAACGCGTTCGAGCAGAACGTGTCGTACAACTACGGATACCA
GACCCTTCCCGCCGAGGTGCAGGCCAAGCGCATCGGCGCGGAGTACCCGCTCATGTCCAAGGCCGGGTTC
AGCTCCACGGCCCACTCGGACTCCATCCTGCAGGCCATCGAGACCGGCAAGCCGTATCCCATCCGCATGC
TCTGGCTTTCCTCCACGAACCCTATCGCCAACATGGCGTCCGACGCGCCGCGCGTCTACCGGGCGGTGCG
CACCCTCGACTTCGTCGTGGTGTCCGACCCGTTCCTCACCCCCACGGCCGTGGCGTTCGCCGACGTGTTC
CTGCCGGCGTCCATGAGCTGCGAGCGCAACACGCAGCGCGTATGGTGGGTGCCGCTGCGCGGCATGAAGA
AGGTGACGCAGTTCGCCGACGTGCGTTCCGACGACACCATCGTCACGGACCTCGGACGCCGCCTGCATCC
CGAGAACTTCCCCTGGACCGATGACATCGGCTGGACGAACGATATCCTCGTCAACGACACGCCAGGTTAC
GACGGCGACTTCGAGCAGCTGTGCAAGGACGTGTACGTCTATCCCGCGTTCGAGTACCGCAAGCACGAGA
AGGGCCTGCTGCGCCCCGACGGGCAGCCCGGTTTCAACACGCCGTCCGGCCGCATCGAGCTCTACAACAG
CATCTTCGCGCTGTGGGGCTACGACCCGCTGCCGCAGTGGGAGGAGCCATCCTGCTCGCCGTACGCCTCG
CCGGAGCTGTACGAGCAGTACCCCTTCGTGCTGACGACGGGCGCGCGCTCGGTGGAGTTCTTCCATTCCG
AGCATCGCCAGCTGGAGACGAGCCGCGAGTTCCACCCCGATCCGCTGTTCGAGATGAGCCCGAAGGCCGC
CGAGGCCGCAGGGCTGTCCGAGGGGGATTGGTGCTGGCTGGAGAACCATCGCGGCCGCTGCCGCCAGAAG
CTGCACGTGAACCCCTCGCTCGACGACCGCGTGGTGCGCGCCGAGCACGGCTGGTGGTTCCCGGAGCAGG
AGGCCGCGGAACCTGTCCTGTTCGGAGTGTTCGACTCCAACATCAACAACCTGCTGCCGCAGTGCGAGAA
CGGGCCGACCGGTTACGGTGCCCCGTACAAGAACCAGCTGTGCCGTGTGTACGCCTGCACGGAGGAGAAC
AGCGCCGAGCTGCCCACGGCATGCGTGACGAGGAAGGACGGGTACTCGAAATGAGCGCTAACGCATTGAT
GATCGACTACGGGTTCTGCACGGGCTGCCACGCCTGCGAGGTGGCCTGCAAGAAGCATCTGGGCCTGCCC
GCGGGCCAGCACGGCATCCGCGTGCTCCAGGACGGCCCCCGCGAGCTCGCGGGCGGAGGGTGGGAGTACA
ACTTCCTGCCCATGCCCACGTCGCTCTGCGACCTGTGCGCCTCCCGCCTGGCCGAGGGCAAGGACGCCGC
CTGCGTCCACCACTGCCCGGCCCACTGCATGGCGCTCGGGCCGGCCGAGGAGCTGGCGGCGAGGGCTGCC
GAGAAGACGCGGTGCGTGGTCTTCTCCTAGACTAGTCGACTCACACTGGCTCACCTTCGGGTGGGCCTTT
CTGCGTTTATATACTAGAGAGAGAATATAAAAAGCCAGATTATTAATCCGGCTTTTTTATTATTTAATTC
CTGTTATAAAAAAAGGATCAATTTTGAACTCTCTCCCAAAGTTGATCCCTTAACGATCCCTGCAGGAGAA
GGCCATCCTGACGGATGGCCTTTTTGAAGCTTTCTAGAATCGGGGGCCCCCGGGGGGATTCTAGAACAAT
GGAAGTCCTCGTCTCGCCCTCGAATTAGCCCGCTTAATGAGCGGGCTTTTTTTGAATTAATTCTCGCGAG
CTGGCACGACAGGTTTCCCGACTGGAAAGCGGGCAGTGAGCGCAACGCAATTAATGTAAGTTAGCGCGAA
TTGCAAGCTGGCCGACGCGCTGGGCTACGTCTTGCTGGCGTTCGGGAGCAGAAGAGCATACATCTGGAAG
CAAAGCCAGGAAAGCGGCCTATGGAGCTGTGCGGCAGCGCTCAGTAGGCAATTTTTCAAAATATTGTTAA
GCCTTTTCTGAGCATGGTATTTTTCATGGTATTACCAATTAGCAGGAAAATAAGCCATTGAATATAAAAG
ATAAAAATGTCTTGTTTACAATAGAGTGGGGGGGGTCAGCCTGCCGCCTTGGGCCGGGTGATGTCGTACT
TGCCCGCCGCGAACTCGGTTACCGTCCAGCCCAGCGCGACCAGCTCCGGCAACGCCTCGCGCACCCGCTG
GCGGCGCTTGCGCATGGTCGAACCACTGGCCTCTGACGGCCAGACATAGCCGCACAAGGTATCTATGGAA
GCCTTGCCGGTTTTGCCGGGGTCGATCCAGCCACACAGCCGCTGGTGCAGCAGGCGGGCGGTTTCGCTGT
CCAGCGCCCGCACCTCGTCCATGCTGATGCGCACATGCTGGCCGCCACCCATGACGGCCTGCGCGATCAA
GGGGTTCAGGGCCACGTACAGGCGCCCGTCCGCCTCGTCGCTGGCGTACTCCGACAGCAGCCGAAACCCC
TGCCGCTTGCGGCCATTCTGGGCGATGATGGATACCTTCCAAAGGCGCTCGATGCAGTCCTGTATGTGCT
TGAGCGCCCCACCACTATCGACCTCTGCCCCGATTTCCTTTGCCAGCGCCCGATAGCTACCTTTGACCAC
CATGGCATCAGCGGTGACGGCCTCCCACTTGGGTTCCAGGAACAGCCGGAGCTGCCGTCCGCCTTCGGTC
TTGGGTTCCGGGCCAAGCACTAGGCCATTAGGCCCAGCCATGGCCACCAGCCCTTGCAGGATGCGCAGAT
CATCAGCGCCCAGCGGCTCCGGGCCGCTGAACTCGATCCGCTTGCCGTCGCCGTAGTCATACGTCACGTC
CAGCTTGCTGCGCTTGCGCTCGCCCCGCTTGAGGGCACGGAACAGGCCGGGGGCCAGACAGTGCGCCGGG
TCGTGTCGGACGTGGCTGAGGCTGTGCTTGTTCTTAGGCTTCACCACGGGGCACCCCCTTGCTCTTGCGC
TGCCTCTCCAGCACGGCGGGCTTGAGCACCCCGCCGTCATGCCGCCTGAACCACCGATCAGCGAACGGTG
CGCCATAGTTGGCCTTGCTCACACCGAAGCGGACGAAGAACCGGCGCTGGTCGTCGTCCACACCCCATTC
CTCGGCCTCGGCGCTGGTCATGCTCGACAGGTAGGACTGCCAGCGGATGTTATCGACCAGTACCGAGCTG
CCCCGGCTGGCCTGCTGCTGGTCGCCTGCGCCCATCATGGCCGCGCCCTTGCTGGCATGGTGCAGGAACA
CGATAGAGCACCCGGTATCGGCGGCGATGGCCTCCATGCGACCGATGACCTGGGCCATGGGGCCGCTGGC
GTTTTCTTCCTCGATGTGGAACCGGCGCAGCGTGTCCAGCACCATCAGGCGGCGGCCCTCGGCGGCGCGC
TTGAGGCCGTCGAACCACTCCGGGGCCATGATGTTGGGCAGGCTGCCGATCAGCGGCTGGATCAGCAGGC
CGTCAGCCACGGCTTGCCGTTCCTCGGCGCTGAGGTGCGCCCCAAGGGCGTGCAGGCGGTGATGAATGGC
GGTGGGCGGGTCTTCGGCGGGCAGGTAGATCACCGGGCCGGTGGGCAGTTCGCCCACCTCCAGCAGATCC
GGCCCGCCTGCAATCTGTGCGGCCAGTTGCAGGGCCAGCATGGATTTACCGGCACCACCGGGCGACACCA
GCGCCCCGACCGTACCGGCCACCATGTTGGGCAAAACGTAGTCCAGCGGTGGCGGCGCTGCTGCGAACGC
CTCCAGAATATTGATAGGCTTATGGGTAGCCATTGATTGCCTCCTTTGCAGGCAGTTGGTGGTTAGGCGC
TGGCGGGGTCACTACCCCCGCCCTGCGCCGCTCTGAGTTCTTCCAGGCACTCGCGCAGCGCCTCGTATTC
GTCGTCGGTCAGCCAGAACTTGCGCTGACGCATCCCTTTGGCCTTCATGCGCTCGGCATATCGCGCTTGG
CGTACAGCGTCAGGGCTGGCCAGCAGGTCGCCGGTCTGCTTGTCCTTTTGGTCTTTCATATCAGTCACCG
AGAAACTTGCCGGGGCCGAAAGGCTTGTCTTCGCGGAACAAGGACAAGGTGCAGCCGTCAAGGTTAAGGC
TGGCCATATCAGCGACTGAAAAGCGGCCAGCCTCGGCCTTGTTTGACGTATAACCAAAGCCACCGGGCAA
CCAATAGCCCTTGTCACTTTTGATCAGGTAGACCGACCCTGAAGCGCTTTTTTCGTATTCCATAAAACCC
CCTTCTGTGCGTGAGTACTCATAGTATAACAGGCGTGAGTACCAACGCAAGCACTACATGCTGAAATCTG
GCCCGCCCCTGTCCATGCCTCGCTGGCGGGGTGCCGGTGCCCGTGCCAGCTCGGCCCGCGCAAGCTGGAC
GCTGGGCAGACCCATGACCTTGCTGACGGTGCGCTCGATGTAATCCGCTTCGTGGCCGGGCTTGCGCTCT
GCCAGCGCTGGGCTGGCCTCGGCCATGGCCTTGCCGATTTCCTCGGCACTGCGGCCCCGGCTGGCCAGCT
TCTGCGCGGCGATAAAGTCGCACTTGCTGAGGTCATCACCGAAGCGCTTGACCAGCCCGGCCATCTCGCT
GCGGTACTCGTCCAGCGCCGTGCGCCGGTGGCGGCTAAGCTGCCGCTCGGACAGTTCGAGGCTGGCCAGC
CTGCGGGCCTTCTCCTGCTGCCGCTGGGCCTGCTCGATCTGCTGGCCAGCCTGCTGCACCAGCGCCGGGC
CAGCGGTGGCGGTCTTGCCCTTGGATTCACGCAGCAGCACCCACGGCTGATAACCGGCGCGGGTGGTGTG
CTTGTCCTTGCGGTTGGTGAAGCCCGCCAAGCGGCCATAGTGGCGGCTGTCGGCGCTGGCCGGGTCGGCG
TCGTACTCGCTGGCCAGCGTCCGGGCAATCTGCCCCCGAAGTTCACCGCCTGCGGCGTCGGCCACCTTGA
CCCATGCCTGATAGTTCTTCGGGCTGGTTTCCACTACCAGGGCAGGCTCCCGGCCCTCGGCTTTCATGTC
ATCCAGGTCAAACTCGCTGAGGTCGTCCACCAGCACCAGACCATGCCGCTCCTGCTCGGCGGGCCTGATA
TACACGTCATTGCCCTGGGCATTCATCCGCTTGAGCCATGGCGTGTTCTGGAGCACTTCGGCGGCTGACC
ATTCCCGGTTCATCATCTGGCCGGTGGTGGCGTCCCTGACGCCGATATCGAAGCGCTCACAGCCCATGGC
CTTGAGCTGTCGGCCTATGGCCTGCAAAGTCCTGTCGTTCTTCATCGGGCCACCAAGCGCAGCCAGATCG
AGCCGTCCTCGGTTGTCAGTGGCGTCAGGTCGAGCAAGAGCAACGATGCGATCAGCAGCACCACCGTAGG
CATCATGGAAGCCAGCATCACGGTTAGCCATAGCTTCCAGTGCCACCCCCGCGACGCGCTCCGGGCGCTC
TGCGCGGCGCTGCTCACCTCGGCGGCTACCTCCCGCAACTCTTTGGCCAGCTCCACCCATGCCGCCCCTG
TCTGGCGCTGGGCTTTCAGCCACTCCGCCGCCTGCGCCTCGCTGGCCTGCTGGGTCTGGCTCATGACCTG
CCGGGCTTCGTCGGCCAGTGTCGCCATGCTCTGGGCCAGCGGTTCGATCTGCTCCGCTAACTCGTTGATG
CCTCTGGATTTCTTCACTCTGTCGATTGCGTTCATGGTCTATTGCCTCCCGGTATTCCTGTAAGTCGATG
ATCTGGGCGTTGGCGGTGTCGATGTTCAGGGCCACGTCTGCCCGGTCGGTGCGGATGCCCCGGCCTTCCA
TCTCCACCACGTTCGGCCCCAGGTGAACACCGGGCAGGCGCTCGATGCCCTGCGCCTCAAGTGTTCTGTG
GTCAATGCGGGCGTCGTGGCCTGCCCGCTCTAATGCCCGGTTGGCATGGTCGGCCCATGCCTCGCGGGTC
TGCTCAAGCCATGCCTTGGGCTTGAGCGCTTCGGTCTTCTGTGCCCCGCCCTTCTCCGGGGTCTTGCCGT
TGTACCGCTTGAACCACTGAGCGGCGGGCCGCTCGATGCCGTCATTGATCCGCTCGGAGATCATCAGGTG
GCAGTGCGGGTTCTCGCCGCCACCGGCATGGATGGCCAGCGTATACGGCAGGCGCTCGGCACCGGTCAGG
TGCTGGGCGAACTCGGACGCCAGCGCCTTCTGCTGGTCGAGGGTCAGCTCGACCGGCAGGGCAAATTCGA
CCTCCTTGAACAGCCGCCCATTGGCGCGTTCATACAGGTCGGCAGCATCCCAGTAGTCGGCGGGCCGCTC
GACGAACTCCGGCATGTGCCCGGATTCGGCGTGCAAGACTTCATCCATGTCGCGGGCATACTTGCCTTCG
CGCTGGATGAAGTCGGCCTTGGCCCTGGCCGATTGGCCGCCCGACCTGCTGCCGGTTTTCGCCGTAAGGT
GATAAATCGCCATGCTGCCTCGCTGTTGCTTTTGCTTTTCGGCTCCATGCAATGGCCCTCGGAGAGCGCA
CCGCCCGAAGGGTGGCCGTTAGGCCAGTTTCTCGAAGAGAAACCGGTAAGTGCGCCCTCCCCTACAAAGT
AGGGTCGGGATTGCCGCCGCTGTGCCTCCATGATAGCCTACGAGACAGCACATTAACAATGGGGTGTCAA
GATGGTTAAGGGGAGCAACAAGGCGGCGGATCGGCTGGCCAAGCTCGAAGAACAACGAGCGCGAATCAAT
GCCGAAATTCAGCGGGTGCGGGCAAGGGAACAGCAGCAAGAGCGCAAGAACGAAACAAGGCGCAAGGTGC
TGGTGGGGGCCATGATTTTGGCCAAGGTGAACAGCAGCGAGTGGCCGGAGGATCGGCTCATGGCGGCAAT
GGATGCGTACCTTGAACGCGACCACGACCGCGCCTTGTTCGGTCTGCCGCCACGCCAGAAGGATGAGCCG
GGCTGAATGATCGACCGAGACAGGCCCTGCGGGGCTGCACACGCGCCCCCACCCTTCGGGTAGGGGGAAA
GGCCGCTAAAGCGGCTAAAAGCGCTCCAGCGTATTTCTGCGGGGTTTGGTGTGGGGTTTAGCGGGCTTTG
CCCGCCTTTCCCCCTGCCGCGCAGCGGTGGGGCGGTGTGTAGCCTAGCGCAGCGAATAGACCAGCTATCC
GGCCTCTGGCCGGGCATATTGGGCAAGGGCAGCAGCGCCCCACAAGGGCGCTGATAACCGCGCCTAGTGG
ATTATTCTTAGATAATCATGGATGGATTTTTCCAACACCCCGCCAGCCCCCGCCCCTGCTGGGTTTGCAG
GTTTGGGGGCGTGACAGTTATTGCAGGGGTTCGTGACAGTTATTGCAGGGGGGCGTGACAGTTATTGCAG
GGGTTCGTGACAGTTAGTACGGGAGTGACGGGCACTGGCTGGCAATGTCTAGCAACGGCAGGCATTTCGG
CTGAGGGTAAAAGAACTTTCCGCTAAGCGATAGACTGTATGTAAACACAGTATTGCAAGGACGCGGAACA
TGCCTCATGTGGCGGCCCTCGCGAGAATTAATTCAGATAAAAAAAATCCTTAGCTTTCGCTAAGGATGAT
TTCTAGCGATGACCCTGCTGATTGGTTCGCTGACCGTAGACTGGTTGGCTTGGTTTCATCAGCCATCCGC
TTGCCCTCATCTGTTACGCCGGCGGTAGCCGGCCAGCCTCGCAGAGCAGGATTCCCGTTGAGCACCGCCA
GGTGCGAATAAGGGACAGTGAAGAAGGAACACCCGCTCGCGGGTGGGCCTACTTCACCTATCCTGCCCGG
CTGACGCCGTTGGATACACCAAGGAAAGTCTACACGAACCCTTTGGCAAAATCCTGTATATCGTGCGACA
TCGCGCGCGCGCGCGCGGATGCTAGCGGCGCGCCAAAAAAAAGCCCGCTCATTA
Features (pLannotate 1.2.2; 21 found; start..end, strand, type, name):
     19..813     -  CDS            KanR: aminoglycoside phosphotransferase; aphA-3; confers resistance to kanamycin
    820..876     -  CDS            GmR (fragment): gentamycin acetyltransferase; aacC1; confers resistance to gentamycin
   1052..1075    -  promoter       Pc promoter (fragment): intI1 (promoter lies within the coding sequence); class 1 integron promoter
   1055..1198    -  CDS            YPR2_ECOLX (fragment): Protein predicted: Swiss-Prot protein existence level 4. From Escherichia coli.
   1475..1494    +  misc_feature   BioBrick prefix: BioBrick prefix for parts that start with "ATG"
   1497..2108    -  CDS            CymR: cumate repressor (Mullick et al., 2006); cymR from Pseudomonas putida
   2512..2539    +  protein_bind   CuO: CymR-binding P2 operator sequence from the p-cmt operon of Pseudomonas putida (Mullick et al., 2006) CymR
   2600..2617    +  CDS            7xHis (fragment): 6xHis affinity tag
   5298..5325    +  terminator     T7Te terminator: phage T7 early transcription terminator
   5457..5484    +  terminator     rrnB T2 terminator: transcription terminator T2 from the E. coli rrnB gene
   5599..5639    +  CDS            lacI (fragment): lac repressor; lacI; The lac repressor binds to the lac operator to inhibit transcription in E. coli. This inhibition can be relieved by adding lactose or isopropyl-β-D-thiogalactopyranoside (IPTG).
   5916..6767    -  CDS            RSF1010 RepC (fragment): replication protein C of the broad-host-range plasmid RSF1010 (Scholz et al., 1989); repC
   6754..7593    -  CDS            RSF1010 RepA: replication protein A of the broad-host-range plasmid RSF1010 (Scholz et al., 1989); repA
   7585..7659    -  ncRNA          Plasmid R1162: Accession: RF00043 - R1162-like plasmid antisense RNA
   8107..10233   -  CDS            mobA: MOBA2_ECOLX - Also known as repB. Experimental evidence at protein level: Swiss-Prot protein existence level 1. Part of the relaxosome complex that is responsible for plasmid transfer during conjugation. Locally unwinds DNA and catalyzes the cleavage of one of the DNA strands at oriT. The cleaved strand is then transferred through the dedicated type IV secretion apparatus. MobA remains covalently linked at the 5' end of the strand, and once in the recipient cell, it probably catalyzes the rejoining of the two ends of the strand, re-forming the circular plasmid DNA. The primase activity of MobA
  10314..10401   -  oriT           RSF1010 oriT: origin of transfer of the broad-host-range plasmid RSF1010 (Scholz et al., 1989)
  10432..10713   +  CDS            mobC: MOBC_ECOLX - Protein predicted: Swiss-Prot protein existence level 4. This protein is essential to promote the specific transfer of the plasmid in the presence of conjugative plasmids. From Escherichia coli.
  10743..11137   +  rep_origin     RSF1010 oriV: replication origin of the broad-host-range plasmid RSF1010; requires the RSF1010 RepA/B/C proteins for replication (Scholz et al., 1989)
  11302..11343   -  terminator     bacterial terminator: putative bacterial transcription terminator
  11381..11406   -  CDS            traJ (fragment): oriT-recognizing protein; traJ
  11439..11548   -  oriT           oriT: incP origin of transfer
