[The description below was written by a language model from this plasmid's Addgene catalogue record and pLannotate feature annotations shown in this document.]
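Description:
pXD80ENSF27-Pct3-(+)-Eldh2(nHis6)(GpDSM19378) is a low-copy bacterial expression plasmid of about 11.7 kb, built on the pXD68Kan2 backbone. It is designed to produce a gut bacterial enzyme in Gordonibacter urolithinfaciens DSM 27213 and is maintained in E. coli DH5alpha. Replication relies on the broad-host-range RSF1010 system: the feature table shows oriV together with repA, a repC annotation (flagged as a fragment), the R1162-like antisense RNA, and mobA, which also supplies the RepB primase function. This replicon allows the plasmid to be maintained in hosts beyond E. coli. The RSF1010 oriT with mobA and mobC, plus a separate IncP oriT with a traJ remnant, make the plasmid mobilisable by conjugation when a helper provides the transfer machinery, presumably the route into Gordonibacter. Selection is by kanamycin through the aphA-3 aminoglycoside phosphotransferase. Short gentamicin acetyltransferase, integron Pc promoter and lacI fragments appear to be cloning remnants.

The payload is (+)-Eldh2, (+)-dihydroxyenterolactone dehydroxylase 2 (GPA_25800), from Gordonibacter pamelaeae DSM 19378, with an N-terminal His6 tag. The enzyme coding sequence is not itself annotated, but it presumably occupies the roughly 2.7 kb between the His tag and the downstream T7Te and rrnB T2 terminators. Expression is cumate-inducible: a divergently oriented cymR gene encodes the repressor, which binds the CuO operator just upstream of the tagged reading frame. Adding cumate releases CymR and permits transcription. The promoter, called Pct3 in the construct name, is not annotated. According to the record, the plasmid is used for regulated expression of the tagged dehydroxylase in a related native host for affinity purification, in work on enantiocomplementary gut bacterial enzymes that metabolise dietary polyphenols.
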