Addgene plasmid #233875: pXD80ENSF27-Pct3-(+)-Eldh2(nHis6)(GpDSM19378)
Purpose: Expresses His-tagged Gordonibacter pamelaeae DSM 19378 (+)-Eldh2 with a cumate inducible promoter in Gordonibacter urolithinfaciens DSM 27213 for protein purification
Depositing lab: Emily Balskus. Depositing organization: Harvard University. Publication: Enantiocomplementary Gut Bacterial Enzymes Metabolize Dietary Polyphenols. Dong X, Bae M, Le C, Aguilar Ramos MA, Balskus EP. J Am Chem Soc. 2025 Mar 5;147(9):7231-7244. doi: 10.1021/jacs.4c09892. Epub 2025 Feb 24. PubMed 39993729.
Backbone
  Vector backbone: pXD68Kan2
  Vector type: Bacterial Expression
Growth in bacteria
  Bacterial resistance: Kanamycin, 50 μg/mL
  Growth temperature: 37°C
  Growth strain: DH5alpha
  Copy number: Low Copy
Gene/Insert
  Gene/Insert name: (+)-Eldh2 (alt names: (+)-dihydroxyenterolactone dehydroxylase 2; GPA_25800)
  Species: Gordonibacter pamelaeae DSM 19378
  Entrez Gene: GPA_25800 (a.k.a. GPA_25800)
  Tag / fusion protein: His (N terminal on insert)
Terms and licenses: Academic/Nonprofit Terms; Industry Terms: Not Available to Industry
How to cite: pXD80ENSF27-Pct3-(+)-Eldh2(nHis6)(GpDSM19378) was a gift from Emily Balskus (Addgene plasmid # 233875 ; http://n2t.net/addgene:233875 ; RRID:Addgene_233875)
